Addgene plasmid #211730: pFB-MBD2.4Ch (pc2393)
Purpose: Expresses MBD2 (aa236-414) mCherry tagged in insect cells
Depositing lab: Cristina Cardoso. Depositing organization: Technische Universitaet Darmstadt. Publication: Direct homo- and hetero-interactions of MeCP2 and MBD2. Becker A, Allmann L, Hofstatter M, Casa V, Weber P, Lehmkuhl A, Herce HD, Cardoso MC. PLoS One. 2013;8(1):e53730. doi: 10.1371/journal.pone.0053730. Epub 2013 Jan 15. PubMed 23335972.
Backbone
  Vector backbone: pFastBac1
  Backbone manufacturer: Invitrogen
  Backbone size w/o insert (bp): 4472
  Vector type: Insect Expression
  Selectable markers: Gentamicin
Growth in bacteria
  Bacterial resistance: Ampicillin, 100 μg/mL
  Growth temperature: 37°C
  Growth strain: DH5alpha
  Copy number: High Copy
Gene/Insert
  Gene/Insert name: MBD2.4 aa236-414 (alt name: Mus musculus methyl-CpG binding domain protein 2)
  Species: M. musculus (mouse)
  Promoter: Polyhedrin promotor
  Tag / fusion protein: mCherry (C terminal on insert)
  Cloning method: Restriction Enzyme; 5′ cloning site XbaI (not destroyed); 3′ cloning site PspOMI (not destroyed)
  Sequencing primers: 5′ AAATGATAACCATCTCGC; 3′ TTCAGCTTGGCGGTCTGGGT
Terms and licenses: Academic/Nonprofit Terms; Industry Terms: Not Available to Industry
How to cite: pFB-MBD2.4Ch (pc2393) was a gift from Cristina Cardoso (Addgene plasmid # 211730 ; http://n2t.net/addgene:211730 ; RRID:Addgene_211730)
