[The description below was written by a language model from this plasmid's Addgene catalogue record and pLannotate feature annotations shown in this document.]
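Description:
pFB-MBD2.4Ch (pc2393) is a baculovirus donor (transfer) plasmid built on the pFastBac1 backbone for producing a fluorescently tagged fragment of mouse methyl-CpG binding domain protein 2 in insect cells. In bacteria it is maintained as a high-copy plasmid through a ColE1/pUC-type origin and selected with ampicillin via the β-lactamase gene; an f1 origin is also present. The expression cassette lies between the right and left ends of a mini-Tn7 element (Tn7R and Tn7L), together with a gentamicin acetyltransferase gene driven by the Pc integron promoter. This arrangement lets the whole Tn7-flanked segment be transposed into a baculovirus shuttle genome (bacmid) in a suitable E. coli host, with gentamicin resistance marking the transposed segment. The resulting recombinant bacmid is then used to generate virus for infecting insect cells.

Within the transposable segment, the strong, very late Autographa californica polyhedrin promoter drives an open reading frame encoding MBD2 residues 236–414 (the construct's "MBD2.4" fragment), cloned between XbaI and PspOMI sites and fused at its C-terminus to the monomeric red fluorescent protein mCherry. An SV40 polyadenylation signal terminates the transcript. The automated annotation labels the insert region as an Mbd3 fragment rather than MBD2. This may reflect similarity between these related family members, but the catalogue entry identifies the insert as MBD2 and the table alone cannot settle the point. According to the record, the plasmid serves to express the mCherry-tagged MBD2 fragment in insect cells. The associated work concerns direct homo- and hetero-interactions of MeCP2 and MBD2, so a truncated, tagged protein of this kind fits the mapping of interaction domains.
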