Features (pLannotate 1.2.2; 16 found; start..end, strand, type, name):
      8..462     +  rep_origin     f1 ori (sequence partly withheld): f1 bacteriophage origin of replication; arrow indicates direction of (+) strand synthesis
    488..592     +  promoter       AmpR promoter: bla
    593..1453    +  CDS            AmpR: β-lactamase; bla; confers resistance to ampicillin, carbenicillin, and related antibiotics
   1624..2212    +  rep_origin     ori: high-copy-number ColE1/pMB1/pBR322/pUC origin of replication
   2398..2449    -  misc_feature   bom (fragment): basis of mobility region from pBR322
   2517..2741    -  mobile_element Tn7R: mini-Tn7 element (right end of the Tn7 transposon) Tn7
   2808..3341    -  CDS            GmR: gentamycin acetyltransferase; aacC1; confers resistance to gentamycin
   3511..3539    -  promoter       Pc promoter: intI1 (promoter lies within the coding sequence); class 1 integron promoter
   3517..3864    -  CDS            YPR2_ECOLX (fragment): Protein predicted: Swiss-Prot protein existence level 4. From Escherichia coli.
   3891..3982    +  promoter       polyhedrin promoter: polh from Autographa californica; promoter for the baculovirus polyhedrin gene
   4069..4605    +  CDS            Mbd3 (fragment): MBD3_MOUSE - Experimental evidence at protein level: Swiss-Prot protein existence level 1. Acts as transcriptional repressor and plays a role in gene silencing. Does not bind DNA by itself. Binds to DNA with a preference for sites containing methylated CpG dinucleotides (in vitro). Binds to a lesser degree DNA containing unmethylated CpG dinucleotides (By similarity). Recruits histone deacetylases and DNA methyltransferases. From Mus musculus (Mouse).
   4645..5352    +  CDS            mCherry: mCherry is a basic (constitutively fluorescent) red fluorescent protein published in 2004, derived from Discosoma sp.. It is reported to be a very rapidly-maturing monomer with low acid sensitivity.
   5424..5507    +  CDS            large T antigen (fragment): large T antigen from SV40 (simian virus 40)
   5530..5664    +  polyA_signal   SV40 poly(A) signal: SV40 polyadenylation signal
   5693..5858    -  mobile_element Tn7L: mini-Tn7 element (left end of the Tn7 transposon) Tn7
   6021..3       +  CDS            lacZα (fragment) (across the origin): LacZα fragment of β-galactosidase; lacZ fragment
>Addgene plasmid #211730 | pFB-MBD2.4Ch (pc2393) | addgene full sequence | sequence record 422788 | Addgene NGS Result
GAATGGG
[124 nt withheld, positions 8-131]
C
[91 nt withheld, positions 133-223]
A
[49 nt withheld, positions 225-273]
CCTTTGACGTTGGAGTCCACGTTCTT
[37 nt withheld, positions 300-336]
ACCCTATCTCGGTCTATTCTTTTGATTTATAAGGGATTTTGCCGATTTCGGCCTATTGGTTAAAAAATGA
GCTGATTTAACAAAAATTTAACGCGAATTTTAACAAAATATTAACGCTTACAATTTAGGTGGCACTTTTC
GGGGAAATGTGCGCGGAACCCCTATTTGTTTATTTTTCTAAATACATTCAAATATGTATCCGCTCATGAG
ACAATAACCCTGATAAATGCTTCAATAATATTGAAAAAGGAAGAGTATGAGTATTCAACATTTCCGTGTC
GCCCTTATTCCCTTTTTTGCGGCATTTTGCCTTCCTGTTTTTGCTCACCCAGAAACGCTGGTGAAAGTAA
AAGATGCTGAAGATCAGTTGGGTGCACGAGTGGGTTACATCGAACTGGATCTCAACAGCGGTAAGATCCT
TGAGAGTTTTCGCCCCGAAGAACGTTTTCCAATGATGAGCACTTTTAAAGTTCTGCTATGTGGCGCGGTA
TTATCCCGTATTGACGCCGGGCAAGAGCAACTCGGTCGCCGCATACACTATTCTCAGAATGACTTGGTTG
AGTACTCACCAGTCACAGAAAAGCATCTTACGGATGGCATGACAGTAAGAGAATTATGCAGTGCTGCCAT
AACCATGAGTGATAACACTGCGGCCAACTTACTTCTGACAACGATCGGAGGACCGAAGGAGCTAACCGCT
TTTTTGCACAACATGGGGGATCATGTAACTCGCCTTGATCGTTGGGAACCGGAGCTGAATGAAGCCATAC
CAAACGACGAGCGTGACACCACGATGCCTGTAGCAATGGCAACAACGTTGCGCAAACTATTAACTGGCGA
ACTACTTACTCTAGCTTCCCGGCAACAATTAATAGACTGGATGGAGGCGGATAAAGTTGCAGGACCACTT
CTGCGCTCGGCCCTTCCGGCTGGCTGGTTTATTGCTGATAAATCTGGAGCCGGTGAGCGTGGGTCTCGCG
GTATCATTGCAGCACTGGGGCCAGATGGTAAGCCCTCCCGTATCGTAGTTATCTACACGACGGGGAGTCA
GGCAACTATGGATGAACGAAATAGACAGATCGCTGAGATAGGTGCCTCACTGATTAAGCATTGGTAACTG
TCAGACCAAGTTTACTCATATATACTTTAGATTGATTTAAAACTTCATTTTTAATTTAAAAGGATCTAGG
TGAAGATCCTTTTTGATAATCTCATGACCAAAATCCCTTAACGTGAGTTTTCGTTCCACTGAGCGTCAGA
CCCCGTAGAAAAGATCAAAGGATCTTCTTGAGATCCTTTTTTTCTGCGCGTAATCTGCTGCTTGCAAACA
AAAAAACCACCGCTACCAGCGGTGGTTTGTTTGCCGGATCAAGAGCTACCAACTCTTTTTCCGAAGGTAA
CTGGCTTCAGCAGAGCGCAGATACCAAATACTGTTCTTCTAGTGTAGCCGTAGTTAGGCCACCACTTCAA
GAACTCTGTAGCACCGCCTACATACCTCGCTCTGCTAATCCTGTTACCAGTGGCTGCTGCCAGTGGCGAT
AAGTCGTGTCTTACCGGGTTGGACTCAAGACGATAGTTACCGGATAAGGCGCAGCGGTCGGGCTGAACGG
GGGGTTCGTGCACACAGCCCAGCTTGGAGCGAACGACCTACACCGAACTGAGATACCTACAGCGTGAGCT
ATGAGAAAGCGCCACGCTTCCCGAAGGGAGAAAGGCGGACAGGTATCCGGTAAGCGGCAGGGTCGGAACA
GGAGAGCGCACGAGGGAGCTTCCAGGGGGAAACGCCTGGTATCTTTATAGTCCTGTCGGGTTTCGCCACC
TCTGACTTGAGCGTCGATTTTTGTGATGCTCGTCAGGGGGGCGGAGCCTATGGAAAAACGCCAGCAACGC
GGCCTTTTTACGGTTCCTGGCCTTTTGCTGGCCTTTTGCTCACATGTTCTTTCCTGCGTTATCCCCTGAT
TCTGTGGATAACCGTATTACCGCCTTTGAGTGAGCTGATACCGCTCGCCGCAGCCGAACGACCGAGCGCA
GCGAGTCAGTGAGCGAGGAAGCGGAAGAGCGCCTGATGCGGTATTTTCTCCTTACGCATCTGTGCGGTAT
TTCACACCGCATAGACCAGCCGCGTAACCTGGCAAAATCGGTTACGGTTGAGTAATAAATGGATGCCCTG
CGTAAGCGGGTGTGGGCGGACAATAAAGTCTTAAACTGAACAAAATAGATCTAAACTATGACAATAAAGT
CTTAAACTAGACAGAATAGTTGTAAACTGAAATCAGTCCAGTTATGCTGTGAAAAAGCATACTGGACTTT
TGTTATGGCTAAAGCAAACTCTTCATTTTCTGAAGTGCAAATTGCCCGTCGTATTAAAGAGGGGCGTGGC
CAAGGGCATGGTAAAGACTATATTCGCGGCGTTGTGACAATTTACCGAACAACTCCGCGGCCGGGAAGCC
GATCTCGGCTTGAACGAATTGTTAGGTGGCGGTACTTGGGTCGATATCAAAGTGCATCACTTCTTCCCGT
ATGCCCAACTTTGTATAGAGAGCCACTGCGGGATCGTCACCGTAATCTGCTTGCACGTAGATCACATAAG
CACCAAGCGCGTTGGCCTCATGCTTGAGGAGATTGATGAGCGCGGTGGCAATGCCCTGCCTCCGGTGCTC
GCCGGAGACTGCGAGATCATAGATATAGATCTCACTACGCGGCTGCTCAAACTTGGGCAGAACGTAAGCC
GCGAGAGCGCCAACAACCGCTTCTTGGTCGAAGGCAGCAAGCGCGATGAATGTCTTACTACGGAGCAAGT
TCCCGAGGTAATCGGAGTCCGGCTGATGTTGGGAGTAGGTGGCTACGTCTCCGAACTCACGACCGAAAAG
ATCAAGAGCAGCCCGCATGGATTTGACTTGGTCAGGGCCGAGCCTACATGTGCGAATGATGCCCATACTT
GAGCCACCTAACTTTGTTTTAGGGCGACTGCCCTGCTGCGTAACATCGTTGCTGCTCCATAACATCAAAC
ATCGACCCACGGCGTAACGCGCTTGCTGCTTGGATGCCCGAGGCATAGACTGTACAAAAAAACAGTCATA
ACAAGCCATGAAAACCGCCACTGCGCCGTTACCACCGCTGCGTTCGGTCAAGGTTCTGGACCAGTTGCGT
GAGCGCATACGCTACTTGCATTACAGTTTACGAACCGAACAGGCTTATGTCAACTGGGTTCGTGCCTTCA
TCCGTTTCCACGGTGTGCGTCACCCGGCAACCTTGGGCAGCAGCGAAGTCGAGGCATTTCTGTCCTGGCT
GGCGAACGAGCGCAAGGTTTCGGTCTCCACGCATCGTCAGGCATTGGCGGCCTTGCTGTTCTTCTACGGC
AAGGTGCTGTGCACGGATCTGCCCTGGCTTCAGGAGATCGGAAGACCTCGGCCGTCGCGGCGCTTGCCGG
TGGTGCTGACCCCGGATGAAGTGGTTCGCATCCTCGGTTTTCTGGAAGGCGAGCATCGTTTGTTCGCCCA
GGACTCTAGCTATAGTTCTAGTGGTTGGCTACGTATACTCCGGAATATTAATAGATCATGGAGATAATTA
AAATGATAACCATCTCGCAAATAAATAAGTATTTTACTGTTTTCGTAACAGTTTTGTAATAAAAAAACCT
ATAAATATTCCGGATTATTCATACCGTCCCACCATCGGGCGCGGATCCCGGTCCGAAGCGCGCGGAATTC
AAAGGCCTACGTCGACATGAACAAGGGTAAACCAGACCTGAACACAACATTGCCAATTAGACAAACTGCA
TCAATTTTCAAGCAACCAGTAACCAAATTCACGAACCACCCGAGCAATAAGGTGAAGTCAGACCCCCAGC
GGATGAATGAACAACCACGTCAGCTTTTCTGGGAGAAGAGGCTACAAGGACTTAGCGCATCAGATGTAAC
AGAACAAATTATAAAAACCATGGAGCTACCTAAAGGTCTTCAAGGAGTCGGTCCAGGTAGCAATGACGAG
ACCCTTCTGTCTGCTGTGGCCAGTGCTTTACACACAAGCTCTGCGCCCATCACAGGACAAGTCTCTGCTG
CCGTGGAAAAGAACCCTGCTGTTTGGCTTAACACATCTCAACCCCTCTGCAAAGCTTTCATTGTTACAGA
TGAAGACATTAGGAAACAGGAAGAGCGAGTCCAACAAGTACGCAAGAAACTGGAGGAGGCACTGATGGCC
GACATCCTGTCCCGGGCTGCGGACACGGAGGAAGTAGACATTGACATGGACGATGGAGATGAGGCGTGCG
GCCCGGGATCCCCGAAGAAGAAGCGCAAAGTATACACCATGGTGAGCAAGGGCGAGGAGGATAACATGGC
CATCATCAAGGAGTTCATGCGCTTCAAGGTGCACATGGAGGGCTCCGTGAACGGCCACGAGTTCGAGATC
GAGGGCGAGGGCGAGGGCCGCCCCTACGAGGGCACCCAGACCGCCAAGCTGAAGGTGACCAAGGGTGGCC
CCCTGCCCTTCGCCTGGGACATCCTGTCCCCTCAGTTCATGTACGGCTCCAAGGCCTACGTGAAGCACCC
CGCCGACATCCCCGACTACTTGAAGCTGTCCTTCCCCGAGGGCTTCAAGTGGGAGCGCGTGATGAACTTC
GAGGACGGCGGCGTGGTGACCGTGACCCAGGACTCCTCCCTGCAGGACGGCGAGTTCATCTACAAGGTGA
AGCTGCGCGGCACCAACTTCCCCTCCGACGGCCCCGTAATGCAGAAGAAGACCATGGGCTGGGAGGCCTC
CTCCGAGCGGATGTACCCCGAGGACGGCGCCCTGAAGGGCGAGATCAAGCAGAGGCTGAAGCTGAAGGAC
GGCGGCCACTACGACGCTGAGGTCAAGACCACCTACAAGGCCAAGAAGCCCGTGCAGCTGCCCGGCGCCT
ACAACGTCAACATCAAGTTGGACATCACCTCCCACAACGAGGACTACACCATCGTGGAACAGTACGAACG
CGCCGAGGGCCGCCACTCCACCGGCGGCATGGACGAGCTGTACAAGTAAAGCGGCCGCGACTCTAGAGCC
TGCAGTCTCGAGGCATGCGGTACCAAGCTTGTCGAGAAGTACTAGAGGATCATAATCAGCCATACCACAT
TTGTAGAGGTTTTACTTGCTTTAAAAAACCTCCCACACCTCCCCCTGAACCTGAAACATAAAATGAATGC
AATTGTTGTTGTTAACTTGTTTATTGCAGCTTATAATGGTTACAAATAAAGCAATAGCATCACAAATTTC
ACAAATAAAGCATTTTTTTCACTGCATTCTAGTTGTGGTTTGTCCAAACTCATCAATGTATCTTATCATG
TCTGGATCTGATCACTGCTTGAGCCTAGGAGATCCGAACCAGATAAGTGAAATCTAGTTCCAAACTATTT
TGTCATTTTTAATTTTCGTATTAGCTTACGACGCTACACCCAGTTCCCATCTATTTTGTCACTCTTCCCT
AAATAATCCTTAAAAACTCCATTTCCACCCCTCCCAGTTCCCAACTATTTTGTCCGCCCACAGCGGGGCA
TTTTTCTTCCTGTTATGTTTTTAATCAAACATCCTGCCAACTCCATGTGACAAACCGTCATCTTCGGCTA
CTTTTTCTCTGTCACAGAATGAAAATTTTTCTGTCATCTCTTCGTTATTAATGTTTGTAATTGACTGAAT
ATCAACGCTTATTTGCAGCCTGAATGGC
